>Addgene plasmid #222839 | pT7-module2 | depositor full sequence | sequence record 436337 | Full Sequence
TTTACACTTTATGCTTCCGGCTCGTATGTTGTGTGGAATTGTGAGCGGATAACAATTTCACACAGGAAAC
AGCTATGACCATGATTACGCCAAGCTCTAATACGACTCACTATAGGGAAAGCTTGGTCTCGCTCGATCGA
ATGTCGATCGACTTGCCTTCCGCACAATACATCATTTCTTCTTAGCTTTTTTTCTTCTTCTTCGTTCATA
CAGTTTTTTTTTGTTTATCAGCTTACATTTTCTTGAACCGTAGCTTTCGTTTTCTTCTTTTTAACTTTCC
ATTCGGAGTTTTTGTATCTTGTTTCATAGTTTGTCCCAGGATTAGAATGATTAGGCATCGAACCTTCAAG
AATTTGATTGAATAAAACATCTTCATTCTTAAGATATGAAGATAATCTTCAAAAGGCCCCTGGGAATCTG
AAAGAAGAGAAGCAGGCCCATTTATATGGGAAAGAACAATAGTATTTCTTATATAGGCCCATTTAAGTTG
AAAACAATCTTCAAAAGTCCCACATCGCTTAGATAAGAAAACGAAGCTGAGTTTATATACAGCTAGAGTC
GAAGTAGTGATTGGGGTCTTCGCGGCCGCATTAGGCACCCCAGGCTTTACACTTTATGCTTCCGGCTCGT
ATAATGTGTGGATTTTGAGTTAGGATCCGTCGAGATTTTCAGGAGCTAAGGAAGCTAAAATGGAGAAAAA
AATCACTGGATATACCACCGTTGATATATCCCAATGGCATCGTAAAGAACATTTTGAGGCATTTCAGTCA
GTTGCTCAATGTACCTATAACCAGACCGTTCAGCTGGATATTACGGCCTTTTTAAAGACCGTAAAGAAAA
ATAAGCACAAGTTTTATCCGGCCTTTATTCACATTCTTGCCCGCCTGATGAATGCTCATCCGGAATTCCG
TATGGCAATGAAAGACGGTGAGCTGGTGATATGGGATAGTGTTCACCCTTGTTACACCGTTTTCCATGAG
CAAACTGAAACGTTTTCATCGCTCTGGAGTGAATACCACGACGATTTCCGGCAGTTTCTACACATATATT
CGCAAGATGTGGCGTGTTACGGTGAAAACCTGGCCTATTTCCCTAAAGGGTTTATTGAGAATATGTTTTT
CGTCTCAGCCAATCCCTGGGTGAGTTTCACCAGTTTTGATTTAAACGTGGCCAATATGGACAACTTCTTC
GCCCCCGTTTTCACCATGGGCAAATATTATACGCAAGGCGACAAGGTGCTGATGCCGCTGGCGATTCAGG
TTCATCATGCCGTTTGTGATGGCTTCCATGTCGGCAGAATGCTTAATGAATTACAACAGTACTGCGATGA
GTGGCAGGCGGGGCGTAATCTAGAGGATCCGGCTTACTAAAAGCCAGATAACAGTATGCGTATTTGCGCG
CTGATTTTTGCGGTATAAGAATATATACTGATATGTATACCCGAAGTATGTCAAAAAGAGGTATGCTATG
AAGCAGCGTATTACAGTGACAGTTGACAGCGACAGCTATCAGTTGCTCAAGGCATATATGATGTCAATAT
CTCCGGTCTGGTAAGCACAACCATGCAGAATGAAGCCCGTCGTCTGCGTGCCGAACGCTGGAAAGCGGAA
AATCAGGAAGGGATGGCTGAGGTCGCCCGGTTTATTGAAATGAACGGCTCTTTTGCTGACGAGAACAGGG
GCTGGTGAAATGCAGTTTAAGGTTTACACCTATAAAAGAGAGAGCCGTTATCGTCTGTTTGTGGATGTAC
AGAGTGATATTATTGACACGCCCGGGCGACGGATGGTGATCCCCCTGGCCAGTGCACGTCTGCTGTCAGA
TAAAGTCCCCCGTGAACTTTACCCGGTGGTGCATATCGGGGATGAAAGCTGGCGCATGATGACCACCGAT
ATGGCCAGTGTGCCGGTCTCCGTTATCGGGGAAGAAGTGGCTGATCTCAGCCACCGCGAAAATGACATCA
AAAACGCCATTAACCTGATGTTCTGGGGAATATAAATGTCAGGCTCCCTTATACACAGCCAGTCTGCAGG
TCGACGAAGACCCGTTTTAGAGCTAGAAATAGCAAGTTAAAATAAGGCTAGTCCGTTATCAACTTGAAAA
AGTGGCACCGAGTCGGTGCTTTTTTTTTTTTGTGCGAAGGCTCGAGACCGAATTCACTGGCCGTCGTTTT
ACAACGTCGTGACTGGGAAAACCCTGGCGTTACCCAACTTAATCGCCTTGCAGCACATCCCCCTTTCGCC
AGCTGGCGTAATAGCGAAGAGGCCCGCACCGATCGCCCTTCCCAACAGTTGCGCAGCCTGAATGGCGAAT
GGGAAATTGTAAACGTTAATATTTTGTTAAAATTCGCGTTAAATTTTTGTTAAATCAGCTCATTTTTTAA
CCAATAGGCCGAAATCGGCAAAATCCCTTATAAATCAAAAGAATAGACCGAGATAGGGT
[37 nt withheld, positions 2440-2476]
AAAGAACGTGGACTCCAACGTCAAAGG
[49 nt withheld, positions 2504-2552]
T
[91 nt withheld, positions 2554-2644]
G
[124 nt withheld, positions 2646-2769]
CAGGTGGCACTTTTCGGGGAAATGTGCGCGGAACCCCTATTTGTTTATTTTTCTAAATACATTCAAATAT
GTATCCGCTCATGAGACAATAACCCTGATAAATGCTTCAATAATATTGAAAAAGGAAGAGTATGAGTATT
CAACATTTCCGTGTCGCCCTTATTCCCTTTTTTGCGGCATTTTGCCTTCCTGTTTTTGCTCACCCAGAAA
CGCTGGTGAAAGTAAAAGATGCTGAAGATCAGTTGGGTGCACGAGTGGGTTACATCGAACTGGATCTCAA
CAGCGGTAAGATCCTTGAGAGTTTTCGCCCCGAAGAACGTTTTCCAATGATGAGCACTTTTAAAGTTCTG
CTATGTGGCGCGGTATTATCCCGTATTGACGCCGGGCAAGAGCAACTCGGTCGCCGCATACACTATTCTC
AGAATGACTTGGTTGAGTACTCACCAGTCACAGAAAAGCATCTTACGGATGGCATGACAGTAAGAGAATT
ATGCAGTGCTGCCATAACCATGAGTGATAACACTGCGGCCAACTTACTTCTGACAACGATCGGAGGACCG
AAGGAGCTAACCGCTTTTTTGCACAACATGGGGGATCATGTAACTCGCCTTGATCGTTGGGAACCGGAGC
TGAATGAAGCCATACCAAACGACGAGCGTGACACCACGATGCCTGTAGCAATGGCAACAACGTTGCGCAA
ACTATTAACTGGCGAACTACTTACTCTAGCTTCCCGGCAACAATTAATAGACTGGATGGAGGCGGATAAA
GTTGCAGGACCACTTCTGCGCTCGGCCCTTCCGGCTGGCTGGTTTATTGCTGATAAATCTGGAGCCGGTG
AGCGTGGTTCTCGCGGTATCATTGCAGCACTGGGGCCAGATGGTAAGCCCTCCCGTATCGTAGTTATCTA
CACGACGGGGAGTCAGGCAACTATGGATGAACGAAATAGACAGATCGCTGAGATAGGTGCCTCACTGATT
AAGCATTGGTAACTGTCAGACCAAGTTTACTCATATATACTTTAGATTGATTTAAAACTTCATTTTTAAT
TTAAAAGGATCTAGGTGAAGATCCTTTTTGATAATCTCATGACCAAAATCCCTTAACGTGAGTTTTCGTT
CCACTGAGCGTCAGACCCCGTAGAAAAGATCAAAGGATCTTCTTGAGATCCTTTTTTTCTGCGCGTAATC
TGCTGCTTGCAAACAAAAAAACCACCGCTACCAGCGGTGGTTTGTTTGCCGGATCAAGAGCTACCAACTC
TTTTTCCGAAGGTAACTGGCTTCAGCAGAGCGCAGATACCAAATACTGTCCTTCTAGTGTAGCCGTAGTT
AGGCCACCACTTCAAGAACTCTGTAGCACCGCCTACATACCTCGCTCTGCTAATCCTGTTACCAGTGGCT
GCTGCCAGTGGCGATAAGTCGTGTCTTACCGGGTTGGACTCAAGACGATAGTTACCGGATAAGGCGCAGC
GGTCGGGCTGAACGGGGGGTTCGTGCACACAGCCCAGCTTGGAGCGAACGACCTACACCGAACTGAGATA
CCTACAGCGTGAGCTATGAGAAAGCGCCACGCTTCCCGAAGGGAGAAAGGCGGACAGGTATCCGGTAAGC
GGCAGGGTCGGAACAGGAGAGCGCACGAGGGAGCTTCCAGGGGGAAACGCCTGGTATCTTTATAGTCCTG
TCGGGTTTCGCCACCTCTGACTTGAGCGTCGATTTTTGTGATGCTCGTCAGGGGGGCGGAGCCTATGGAA
AAACGCCAGCAACGCGGCCTTTTTACGGTTCCTGGCCTTTTGCTGGCCTTTTGCTCACATGTTCTTTCCT
GCGTTATCCCCTGATTCTGTGGATAACCGTATTACCGCCTTTGAGTGAGCTGATACCGCTCGCCGCAGCC
GAACGACCGAGCGCAGCGAGTCAGTGAGCGAGGAAGCGGAAGAGCGCCCAATACGCAAACCGCCTCTCCC
CGCGCGTTGGCCGATTCATTAATGCAGCTGGCACGACAGGTTTCCCGACTGGAAAGCGGGCAGTGAGCGC
AACGCAATTAATGTGAGTTAGCTCACTCATTAGGCACCCCAGGC
Features (pLannotate 1.2.2; 17 found; start..end, strand, type, name):
      1..31      +  promoter       lac promoter: promoter for the E. coli lac operon
     39..55      +  protein_bind   lac operator: The lac repressor binds to the lac operator to inhibit transcription in E. coli. This inhibition can be relieved by adding lactose or isopropyl-β-D-thiogalactopyranoside (IPTG). lac repressor encoded by lacI
     98..116     +  promoter       T7 promoter: promoter for bacteriophage T7 RNA polymerase
    501..517     +  promoter       AtU6 promoter (fragment): consensus promoter from the three Arabidopsis U6 snRNA genes (Waibel and Filipowicz, 1990; Nekrasov et al., 2013)
    606..636     +  promoter       lac UV5 promoter: E. coli lac promoter with an "up" mutation
    660..689     +  promoter       cat promoter (fragment): promoter of the E. coli cat gene encoding chloramphenicol acetyltransferase
    690..1370    +  CDS            CmR: chloramphenicol acetyltransferase confers resistance to chloramphenicol
   1527..1685    +  CDS            ccdA (fragment): CCDA_ECO57 - Also known as H, letA. Experimental evidence at protein level: Swiss-Prot protein existence level 1. Antitoxin component of a type II toxin-antitoxin (TA) system which inhibits the post-segregational killing (PSK) of plasmid-free cells, also referred to as a plasmid addiction system. Binds to and blocks the activity of CcdB; will also remove bound CcdB protein from the CcdB-GyrA complex by forming a CcdA-CcdB complex, a process termed rejuvenation. Functions as a transcriptional corepressor for the ccdAB operon, repression also requires CcdB (By similarity). From Escherichia coli
   1690..1995    +  CDS            ccdB: CcdB, a bacterial toxin that poisons DNA gyrase; ccdB; Plasmids containing the ccdB gene cannot be propagated in standard E. coli strains.
   2044..2119    +  misc_RNA       gRNA scaffold: guide RNA scaffold for the Streptococcus pyogenes CRISPR/Cas9 system
   2152..2309    +  CDS            lacZα (fragment): LacZα fragment of β-galactosidase; lacZ fragment
   2314..2769    -  rep_origin     f1 ori (sequence partly withheld): f1 bacteriophage origin of replication; arrow indicates direction of (+) strand synthesis
   2796..2900    +  promoter       AmpR promoter: bla
   2901..3761    +  CDS            AmpR: β-lactamase; bla; confers resistance to ampicillin, carbenicillin, and related antibiotics
   3932..4520    +  rep_origin     ori: high-copy-number ColE1/pMB1/pBR322/pUC origin of replication
   4703..4795    +  CDS            lacI (fragment): lac repressor; lacI; The lac repressor binds to the lac operator to inhibit transcription in E. coli. This inhibition can be relieved by adding lactose or isopropyl-β-D-thiogalactopyranoside (IPTG).
   4808..4829    +  protein_bind   CAP binding site: CAP binding activates transcription in the presence of cAMP. E. coli catabolite activator protein
