>Addgene plasmid #222839 | pT7-module2 | addgene full sequence | sequence record 446492 | Addgene NGS Result
TTTACACTTTATGCTTCCGGCTCGTATGTTGTGTGGAATTGTGAGCGGATAACAATTTCACACAGGAAAC
AGCTATGACCATGATTACGCCAAGCTCTAATACGACTCACTATAGGGAAAGCTTGGTCTCGCTCGATCGA
ATGTCGATCGACTTGCCTTCCGCACAATACATCATTTCTTCTTAGCTTTTTTTCTTCTTCTTCGTTCATA
CAGTTTTTTTTTGTTTATCAGCTTACATTTTCTTGAACCGTAGCTTTCGTTTTCTTCTTTTTAACTTTCC
ATTCGGAGTTTTTGTATCTTGTTTCATAGTTTGTCCCAGGATTAGAATGATTAGGCATCGAACCTTCAAG
AATTTGATTGAATAAAACATCTTCATTCTTAAGATATGAAGATAATCTTCAAAAGGCCCCTGGGAATCTG
AAAGAAGAGAAGCAGGCCCATTTATATGGGAAAGAACAATAGTATTTCTTATATAGGCCCATTTAAGTTG
AAAACAATCTTCAAAAGTCCCACATCGCTTAGATAAGAAAACGAAGCTGAGTTTATATACAGCTAGAGTC
GAAGTAGTGATTGGGGTCTTCAACCCAGTGGACATAAGCGAAGACCCGTTTTAGAGCTAGAAATAGCAAG
TTAAAATAAGGCTAGTCCGTTATCAACTTGAAAAAGTGGCACCGAGTCGGTGCTTTTTTTTTTTTGTGCG
AAGGCTCGAGACCGAATTCACTGGCCGTCGTTTTACAACGTCGTGACTGGGAAAACCCTGGCGTTACCCA
ACTTAATCGCCTTGCAGCACATCCCCCTTTCGCCAGCTGGCGTAATAGCGAAGAGGCCCGCACCGATCGC
CCTTCCCAACAGTTGCGCAGCCTGAATGGCGAATGGAAATTGTAAGCGTTAATATTTTGTTAAAATTCGC
GTTAAATTTTTGTTAAATCAGCTCATTTTTTAACCAATAGGCCGAAATCGGCAAAATCCCTTATAAATCA
AAAGAATAGACCGAGATAGGGT
[37 nt withheld, positions 1003-1039]
AAAGAACGTGGACTCCAACGTCAAAGG
[49 nt withheld, positions 1067-1115]
T
[91 nt withheld, positions 1117-1207]
G
[124 nt withheld, positions 1209-1332]
CAGGTGGCACTTTTCGGGGAAATGTGCGCGGAACCCCTATTTGTTTATTTTTCTAAATACATTCAAATAC
GTATCCGCTCATGAGACAATAACCCTGATAAATGCTTCAATAATATTGAAAAAGGAAGAGTATGAGTATT
CAACATTTCCGTGTCGCCCTTATTCCCTTTTTTGCGGCATTTTGCCTTCCTGTTTTTGCTCACCCAGAAA
CGCTGGTGAAAGTAAAAGATGCTGAAGATCAGTTGGGTGCACGAGTGGGTTACATCGAACTGGATCTCAA
CAGCGGTAAGATCCTTGAGAGTTTTCGCCCCGAAGAACGTTTTCCAATGATGAGCACTTTTAAAGTTCTG
CTATGTGGCGCGGTATTATCCCGTATTGACGCCGGGCAAGAGCAACTCGGTCGCCGCATACACTATTCTC
AGAATGACTTGGTTGAGTACTCACCAGTCACAGAAAAGCATCTTACGGATGGCATGACAGTAAGAGAATT
ATGCAGTGCTGCCATAACCATGAGTGATAACACTGCGGCCAACTTACTTCTGACAACGATCGGAGGACCG
AAGGAGCTAACCGCTTTTTTGCACAACATGGGGGATCATGTAACTCGCCTTGATCGTTGGGAACCGGAGC
TGAATGAAGCCATACCAAACGACGAGCGTGACACCACGATGCCTGTAGCAATGGCAACAACGTTGCGCAA
ACTATTAACTGGCGAACTACTTACTCTAGCTTCCCGGCAACAATTAATAGACTGGATGGAGGCGGATAAA
GTTGCAGGACCACTTCTGCGCTCGGCCCTTCCGGCTGGCTGGTTTATTGCTGATAAATCTGGAGCCGGTG
AGCGTGGTTCTCGCGGTATCATTGCAGCACTGGGGCCAGATGGTAAGCCCTCCCGTATCGTAGTTATCTA
CACGACGGGGAGTCAGGCAACTATGGATGAACGAAATAGACAGATCGCTGAGATAGGTGCCTCACTGATT
AAGCATTGGTAACTGTCAGACCAAGTTTACTCATATATACTTTAGATTGATTTAAAACTTCATTTTTAAT
TTAAAAGGATCTAGGTGAAGATCCTTTTTGATAATCTCATGACCAAAATCCCTTAACGTGAGTTTTCGTT
CCACTGAGCGTCAGACCCCGTAGAAAAGATCAAAGGATCTTCTTGAGATCCTTTTTTTCTGCGCGTAATC
TGCTGCTTGCAAACAAAAAAACCACCGCTACCAGCGGTGGTTTGTTTGCCGGATCAAGAGCTACCAACTC
TTTTTCCGAAGGTAACTGGCTTCAGCAGAGCGCAGATACCAAATACTGTTCTTCTAGTGTAGCCGTAGTT
AGGCCACCACTTCAAGAACTCTGTAGCACCGCCTACATACCTCGCTCTGCTAATCCTGTTACCAGTGGCT
GCTGCCAGTGGCGATAAGTCGTGTCTTACCGGGTTGGACTCAAGACGATAGTTACCGGATAAGGCGCAGC
GGTCGGGCTGAACGGGGGGTTCGTGCACACAGCCCAGCTTGGAGCGAACGACCTACACCGAACTGAGATA
CCTACAGCGTGAGCTATGAGAAAGCGCCACGCTTCCCGAAGGGAGAAAGGCGGACAGGTATCCGGTAAGC
GGCAGGGTCGGAACAGGAGAGCGCACGAGGGAGCTTCCAGGGGGAAACGCCTGGTATCTTTATAGTCCTG
TCGGGTTTCGCCACCTCTGACTTGAGCGTCGATTTTTGTGATGCTCGTCAGGGGGGCGGAGCCTATGGAA
AAACGCCAGCAACGCGGCCTTTTTACGGTTCCTGGCCTTTTGCTGGCCTTTTGCTCACATGTTCTTTCCT
GCGTTATCCCCTGATTCTGTGGATAACCGTATTACCGCCTTTGAGTGAGCTGATACCGCTCGCCGCAGCC
GAACGACCGAGCGCAGCGAGTCAGTGAGCGAGGAAGCGGAAGAGCGCCCAATACGCAAACCGCCTCTCCC
CGCGCGTTGGCCGATTCATTAATGCAGCTGGCACGACAGGTTTCCCGACTGGAAAGCGGGCAGTGAGCGC
AACGCAATTAATGTGAGTTAGCTCACTCATTAGGCACCCCAGGC
Features (pLannotate 1.2.2; 12 found; start..end, strand, type, name):
      1..31      +  promoter       lac promoter: promoter for the E. coli lac operon
     39..55      +  protein_bind   lac operator: The lac repressor binds to the lac operator to inhibit transcription in E. coli. This inhibition can be relieved by adding lactose or isopropyl-β-D-thiogalactopyranoside (IPTG). lac repressor encoded by lacI
     98..116     +  promoter       T7 promoter: promoter for bacteriophage T7 RNA polymerase
    501..517     +  promoter       AtU6 promoter (fragment): consensus promoter from the three Arabidopsis U6 snRNA genes (Waibel and Filipowicz, 1990; Nekrasov et al., 2013)
    608..683     +  misc_RNA       gRNA scaffold: guide RNA scaffold for the Streptococcus pyogenes CRISPR/Cas9 system
    716..873     +  CDS            lacZα (fragment): LacZα fragment of β-galactosidase; lacZ fragment
    904..1332    -  rep_origin     f1 ori (sequence partly withheld): f1 bacteriophage origin of replication; arrow indicates direction of (+) strand synthesis
   1359..1463    +  promoter       AmpR promoter: bla
   1464..2324    +  CDS            AmpR: β-lactamase; bla; confers resistance to ampicillin, carbenicillin, and related antibiotics
   2495..3083    +  rep_origin     ori: high-copy-number ColE1/pMB1/pBR322/pUC origin of replication
   3266..3358    +  CDS            lacI (fragment): lac repressor; lacI; The lac repressor binds to the lac operator to inhibit transcription in E. coli. This inhibition can be relieved by adding lactose or isopropyl-β-D-thiogalactopyranoside (IPTG).
   3371..3392    +  protein_bind   CAP binding site: CAP binding activates transcription in the presence of cAMP. E. coli catabolite activator protein
