[The description below was written by a language model from this plasmid's Addgene catalogue record and pLannotate feature annotations shown in this document.]
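Description:
pT7-module2 is an empty subcloning vector built on the pT7Blue backbone and intended as the "module 2" entry plasmid in a Golden Gate assembly scheme for CRISPR/Cas9 vectors. It is a high-copy E. coli plasmid carrying a ColE1/pUC-type origin, an f1 phage origin, and an ampicillin resistance gene (bla) with its own promoter. Remnants of the cloning-vector backbone surround the payload: lac promoter and operator, a T7 promoter, a lacZα fragment, a lacI fragment and a CAP binding site.

According to the depositor, the functional payload is an sgRNA expression unit made up of the U6-26 promoter and an sgRNA scaffold. The annotation is consistent with this, detecting a short Arabidopsis U6 promoter consensus fragment upstream of the Streptococcus pyogenes Cas9 guide RNA scaffold, which suggests use in plant genome editing, although the record does not name a target organism. No guide sequence or Cas9 gene is recorded.

The two sequence records differ. In the depositor's full sequence (about 4.8 kb), a counter-selection cassette sits between the U6 promoter and the scaffold, with a chloramphenicol resistance gene, a ccdA fragment and the gyrase-poisoning toxin gene ccdB. This explains the listed ccdB-resistant growth strain. Such a cassette is normally displaced when a guide is cloned in, so that only recombinants survive in standard strains. The repository's sequencing result (about 3.4 kb) lacks this cassette, with the promoter fragment lying close to the scaffold. The record does not explain this discrepancy, nor does it list the type IIS enzyme sites used for assembly.
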