Addgene plasmid #222839: pT7-module2
Purpose: (Empty Backbone) Subcloning for Golden Gate assembly of CRISPR/Cas9 vectors (module 2)
Depositing lab: Hidenori Takeuchi. Depositing organization: Nagoya University.
Backbone
  Vector backbone: pT7Blue
  Vector type: CRISPR
Growth in bacteria
  Bacterial resistance: Ampicillin, 50 μg/mL
  Growth temperature: 37°C
  Growth strain: ccdB Survival
  Copy number: High Copy
Gene/Insert
  Gene/Insert name: None
Terms and licenses: Academic/Nonprofit Terms; Industry Terms: Not Available to Industry
Depositor comments: U6-26 promoter & sgRNA scaffold
How to cite: pT7-module2 was a gift from Hidenori Takeuchi (Addgene plasmid # 222839 ; http://n2t.net/addgene:222839 ; RRID:Addgene_222839)
